>Addgene plasmid #71062 | pFOSGE_COF4G08 | depositor partial sequence | sequence record 127004 | insert
ATGGCCACAAATATGTATCGAGTCGGAGACTATGTTTACGTTGAGACAACGCCGAACAGTCCCTACTTAA
TACGACGCATCGAGGAGCTGAACAAAAACCAAACCGGCAATGTGGAAGCGAAGGTCATGTGCTTCTACCG
CCGCCGGGATCTGCCCAATCCGCTCGTGCAATTGGCCGACAAACACCAACCTGCCCTGGATGAGGAGCGC
ACCAGTCCAACGCAAACGTCTGGCGGAGGAGGCTCAGCCACCGGGAACTCCGGCAGCAACAGCAGCGGCA
CTTCCAACAACAACAGCAGCAGCACTGCCATCGGAGGTGGAGCGGGAGGCTCCGGAGGTGCAGGAGGCGA
CGCGGAGAAGGGCGAAGCGTTGACCAGCAAGCAGCGCTATCAGATCAAGCACCGCGAGCTATTTCTGTCA
CGCCAAGTCGAGTCGATACCCGCCACACAGATCCGAGGCAAGTGCTCGGTGACCCTGCTCAACGAGACGG
AGTCCCTGCAGAGCTATCTTAATAAAGACGACACATTCTTCTACTGTCTGGTGTTCGATCCAAATCAAAA
GACGCTGCTTGCCGACAAGGGCGAGATCCGGGTCGGCAGTCGCTACCAGTGTGATATACCCGCCAAGCTC
AAGGACACCGCCACCGACGACCGCAAGCTGGAGGAACTCGAATCGCTGGTGTGGACGCCGGAGCACAGCC
TGACCGACCGCAAGATAGACCAGTTCTTGGTCGTGTCACGCTCCATCGGCACCTTCGCCCGCGCCCTGGA
CTGCAGCAGTTCGGTGAAGCAGCCCTCGTTGCACATGTCCGCCGCGGCGGCCAGCAGGGACATCACACTG
TTTCACGCAATGAACATTCTGCACAAGCACGAGTACTCTATTGAAGAGTCCATGTCGTCGCTAGTTCCTT
CCACTGGGCCTGTGCTATGTCGCGATGAAATCGAGGACTGGAGCGCATCGGAGGCGAATCTTTTTGAAGA
GGCGCTAGAAAAATATGGCAAAGACTTTAATGACATTCGACAAGATTTCCTGCCTTGGAAAACGCTGAAA
CAAATCATCGAGTACTACTACATGTGGAAGACCACCGATCGCTACGTGCAGCAGAAGCGAGTGAAGGCCG
TCGAGGCGGAGCTGAAGCTCAAGCAGGTCTACATACCACAGTATAACAACAATGGCAAGGGGAACGGAAC
GTCTACGAAGGCGGGAGGTGGCATCTATAATGGAACCACAAACGGGAGCACAGATCTCTCCAGCAATGGC
AAGCCATGCGAATCGTGCGGTACAACGAAATCATCACAGTGGAACTCGGTCAGCAGTGGGCACAGTACGA
GCCGCCTTTGCCTGAGCTGCTGGGAGTACTGGCGGAGGTACGGCAGTATGAAGTCGGCGACCAAGGGCGA
TGCTGGCGAAGGCGACGCCAAGAAGAAGTCATCATCGGCAGCGTCGACGCCGACAGCCACGTTAGCGGGT
CTAGCTACAACGCCCACGGCTGTGGTCGACCTGAATGATGACGAGAAAATCAGTGATCTTACCAATCGTC
AGTTGCACAGATGTTCTATTGTCAATTGCGGCAAGGAGTTCAAGCTTAAGACTCACCTGGCCCGCCACTA
TGCGCAAGCGCACGGCATCGCCATCAGCTCCGGATCGCCGCGGCCCATAATGAAGACGCGCACTGCCTTT
TACTTGCACACCAATCCCATGACACGGGTGGCGCGTGCTATCTGCCGCAGCATCGTGAAGCCGAAGAAGG
CGGCGCGACAGAGCGCGTACGCGATCAATGCCATGCTGGTGAAACAAGAATTTACAAATCGTATTAGTGG
AAAATCGCAGGCGGAGATCAAGAAGTTGCTTTTGCTGAAGCCCAAGGATCGGGGTAGTGTCACCAAGATT
GCCAACCGCCTAGGTGCGCCGGGCAGCGGACCGCATGAATGGCTAGTACTGACGCCCAAGGACAAAATGC
CGCTGCCGGCTGTCGTCTCGTTCCCCAAACCCCCGAAAGCGCCCGATGGCAGCTTGGTGTATGACCGAGT
GCCTAACAAGTCACCCGACGTCGTGGCCGTGCCGGCCGACAAGGAGCTCACAATAATTCCCACGCAAGCC
ACGTCGACGATACGGAAGCGGGCACACGAGGACCAGCAATTGAATGGCACTGAAGTTACTATAGTTCCCA
GCGGACCTCCTGCCAAGCGGCCGAATAAGGATCCCATGCCCTCGCATTGTCCCAGTCCTGAGCAGTTTGC
GGCCATGATGGCGGCATCTGGACAGCCGCTCTCCAGGCATCATCTCAATGGTAAACAGAAGATTGCGCAG
ATGGCTCGCGGTGGCAACGGCCGCAAGCAGGTTATCAGTTGGATGGATGCACCGGATGATGTTTACTTTA
GGGCTAACGATACACACAAAAAAACGCGAAAAATACTCTCCGCCGTAGATCTGCGTCGCGCCGCGCGCAA
ACCATGGCGCACACTGCCCATCAAACCTGCGGCGCCCGAGCCGAGTAGCAGGCCCATTGAATCACAAATC
GTAATACTGGAC
