>Addgene plasmid #71062 | pFOSGE_COF4G08 | addgene partial sequence | sequence record 130916 | M13-F20 5'-TGTAAAACGACGGCCAGT-3'
TATGATTTTATTTTGACTGATAGTGACCTGTTCGTTGCAACAAATTGATGAGCAATGCTTTTTTATAATG
CCAACTTTGTACAAAAAAGCAGGCTTCATGGCCACAAATATGTATCGAGTCGGAGACTATGTTTACGTTG
AGACAACGCCGAACAGTCCCTACTTAATACGACGCATCGAGGAGCTGAACAAAAACCAAACCGGCAATGT
GGAAGCGAAGGTCATGTGCTTCTACCGCCGCCGGGATCTGCCCAATCCGCTCGTGCAATTGGCCGACAAA
CACCAACCTGCCCTGGATGAGGAGCGCACCAGTCCAACGCAAACGTCTGGCGGAGGAGGCTCAGCCACCG
GGAACTCCGGCAGCAACAGCAGCGGCACTTCCAACAACAACAGCAGCAGCACTGCCATCGGAGGTGGAGC
GGGAGGCTCCGGAGGTGCAGGAGGCGACGCGGAGAAGGGCGAAGCGTTGACCAGCAAGCAGCGCTATCAG
ATCAAGCACCGCGAGCTATTTCTGTCACGCCAAGTCGAGTCGATACCCGCCACACAGATCCGAGGCAAGT
GCTCGGTGACCCTGCTCAACGAGACGGAGTCCCTGCAGAGCTATCTTAATAAAGACGACACATTCTTCTA
CTGTCTGGTGTTCGATCCAAATCAAAAGACGCTGCTTGCCGACAAGGGCGAGATCCGGGTCGGCAGTCGC
TACCAGTGTGATATACCCGCCAAGCTCAAGGACACCGCCACCGACGACCGCAAGCTGGAGGAACTCGAAT
CGCTGGTGTGGACGCCGGAGCACAGCCTGACCGACCGCAAGATAGACCAGTTCTTGGTCGTGTCACGCTC
CATCGGCACCTTCGCCCGCGCCCTGGACTGCAGCAGTTCGGTGAAGCAGCCCTCGTTGCACATGTCCGCC
GCGGCGGCCAGCAGGGACATCACACTGTTTCACGCAATGAACATTCTGCACAAGCACGAGTACTCTATTG
AAGAGTCCATGTCGTCGCTAGTTCCTTCCACTGGGCCTGTGCTATGTCGCGATGAAATCGAGGACTGGAG
CGCATCGGAGGCGAATCTTTTTGAGA
