>Addgene plasmid #71062 | pFOSGE_COF4G08 | addgene partial sequence | sequence record 130917 | M13-Rev 5'-CAGGAAACAGCTATGACC-3'
TAGGGGATATCAGCTGGATGGCAAATAATGATTTTATTTTGACTGATAGTGACCTGTTCGTTGCAACAAA
TTGATAAGCAATGCTTTCTTATAATGCCAACTTTGTACAAGAAAGCTGGGTCGTCCAGTATTACGATTTG
TGATTCAATGGGCCTGCTACTCGGCTCGGGCGCCGCAGGTTTGATGGGCAGTGTGCGCCATGGTTTGCGC
GCGGCGCGACGCAGATCTACGGCGGAGAGTATTTTTCGCGTTTTTTTGTGTGTATCGTTAGCCCTAAAGT
AAACATCATCCGGTGCATCCATCCAACTGATAACCTGCTTGCGGCCGTTGCCACCGCGAGCCATCTGCGC
AATCTTCTGTTTACCATTGAGATGATGCCTGGAGAGCGGCTGTCCAGATGCCGCCATCATGGCCGCAAAC
TGCTCAGGACTGGGACAATGCGAGGGCATGGGATCCTTATTCGGCCGCTTGGCAGGAGGTCCGCTGGGAA
CTATAGTAACTTCAGTGCCATTCAATTGCTGGTCCTCGTGTGCCCGCTTCCGTATCGTCGACGTGGCTTG
CGTGGGAATTATTGTGAGCTCCTTGTCGGCCGGCACGGCCACGACGTCGGGTGACTTGTTAGGCACTCGG
TCATACACCAAGCTGCCATCGGGCGCTTTCGGGGGTTTGGGGAACGAGACGACAGCCGGCAGCGGCATTT
TGTCCTTGGGCGTCAGTACTAGCCATTCATGCGGTCCGCTGCCCGGCGCACCTAGGCGGTTGGCAATCTT
GGTGACACTACCCCGATCCTTGGGCTTCAGCAAAAGCAACTTCTTGATCTCCGCCTGCGATTTTCCACTA
ATACGATTTGTAAATTCTTGTTTCACCAGCATGGCATTGATCGCGTACGCGCTCTGTCGCGCCGCCTTCT
TCGGCTTCACGATGCTGCGGCAGATAGCACGCGCCACCCGTGTCATGGGATTGGTGTGCAAGTAAAAGGC
AGTGCGCGTCTTCATTATGGGCCGCGGCGATCCGGAGCTGATGGCGATGCCGTGCGCTTGC
