[The description below was written by a language model from this plasmid's Addgene catalogue record.]
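Description:
pFOSGE_COF4G08 is a Gateway entry clone built on the Invitrogen pDONR221 donor backbone and carrying the Drosophila melanogaster gene MTA1-like (CG2244, also known as dMTA1-like or p120) as an insert of about 2.5 kb. The annotation points to a specific transcript of the gene, so the insert presumably corresponds to that isoform's coding region, although the record does not say whether a stop codon is retained or whether the sequence carries any mutations or tags. The plasmid is maintained in standard E. coli cloning strains at high copy number and is selected with kanamycin. No feature table is supplied, so individual elements such as the replication origin or recombination sites are not documented here. An entry clone made by Gateway recombination into a pDONR vector normally has its insert flanked by attL sites, and M13 forward and reverse priming sites on either side are listed for sequencing across the insert.

As an entry vector it has no stated promoter for expressing the insert and is not itself an expression construct. Its role is to serve as a sequence-verified source from which the MTA1-like open reading frame can be moved by LR recombination into any compatible destination vector, which then supplies the promoter, fusion tags or DNA-binding domains. The associated publication concerns the context-dependent regulatory functions of transcriptional regulators, which suggests this clone belongs to a larger collection of fly transcription factor and cofactor ORFs made for functional testing, but the record states the purpose only as a Gateway entry clone.
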