Addgene plasmid #71062: pFOSGE_COF4G08
Purpose: Gateway entry clone
Depositing lab: Alexander Stark. Depositing organization: Research Institute of Molecular Pathology (IMP). Publication: Transcriptional regulators form diverse groups with context-dependent regulatory functions. Stampfel G, Kazmar T, Frank O, Wienerroither S, Reiter F, Stark A. Nature. 2015 Nov 9. doi: 10.1038/nature15545. PubMed 26550828.
Backbone
  Vector backbone: pDONR221
  Backbone manufacturer: Invitrogen
  Backbone size w/o insert (bp): 4762
  Vector type: Gateway entry vector
Growth in bacteria
  Bacterial resistance: Kanamycin, 50 μg/mL
  Growth temperature: 37°C
  Growth strain: DH5alpha
  Copy number: High Copy
Gene/Insert
  Gene/Insert name: MTA1-like (alt names: FBgn0027951; CG2244, FBtr0078734)
  Species: D. melanogaster (fly)
  Insert size (bp): 2532
  Entrez Gene: MTA1-like (a.k.a. Dmel_CG2244, CG2244, Dmel\CG2244, MTA-like, dMTA, dMTA-1, dMTA1-like, p120)
  Cloning method: Gateway Cloning
  Sequencing primers: 5′ M13-F20; 3′ M13R
Terms and licenses: Academic/Nonprofit Terms; Industry Terms: Not Available to Industry
How to cite: pFOSGE_COF4G08 was a gift from Alexander Stark (Addgene plasmid # 71062 ; http://n2t.net/addgene:71062 ; RRID:Addgene_71062)
